Addgene plasmid #223355: pTrc-clbS_Snod
Purpose: Encoding ClbS from Snodgrassella alvi wkB2
Depositing lab: Emily Balskus. Depositing organization: Harvard University. Publication: The bacterial toxin colibactin triggers prophage induction. Silpe JE, Wong JWH, Owen SV, Baym M, Balskus EP. Nature. 2022 Mar;603(7900):315-320. doi: 10.1038/s41586-022-04444-3. Epub 2022 Feb 23. PubMed 35197633.
Backbone
  Vector backbone: pTrcHis 2A
  Backbone manufacturer: Thermofisher scientific
  Backbone size w/o insert (bp): 4257
  Total vector size (bp): 4770
  Vector type: Bacterial Expression
Growth in bacteria
  Bacterial resistance: Ampicillin, 100 μg/mL
  Growth temperature: 37°C
  Growth strain: NEB Stable
  Copy number: Low Copy
Gene/Insert
  Gene/Insert name: Encoding ClbS from Snodgrassella alvi wkB2 (Codon optimized for E coli)
  Species: Snodgrassella alvi wkB2
  Insert size (bp): 513
  Promoter: pTrc
  Cloning method: Gibson Cloning
  Sequencing primers: 5′ GAGAAAAAGCGAAGCGGCACTGCT; 3′ GCATGGGGTCAGGTGGGACC
Terms and licenses: Academic/Nonprofit Terms; Industry Terms: Not Available to Industry
How to cite: pTrc-clbS_Snod was a gift from Emily Balskus (Addgene plasmid # 223355 ; http://n2t.net/addgene:223355 ; RRID:Addgene_223355)
