[The description below was written by a language model from this plasmid's Addgene catalogue record and pLannotate feature annotations shown in this document.]
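Description:
pTrc-clbS_Snod is a bacterial expression plasmid built on the commercial pTrcHis 2A backbone, carrying a 513 bp, E. coli codon-optimized coding sequence for ClbS from the bacterium Snodgrassella alvi wkB2, inserted by Gibson assembly to give a 4,770 bp construct. It replicates in E. coli from a ColE1/pMB1-type origin flanked by the pBR322 bom region and a residual rop fragment. The catalogue lists it as low copy, although the annotation tool labels this origin family as high copy. Selection is by ampicillin through the β-lactamase gene and its native promoter.

Expression is driven by the trc promoter, a strong trp/lac UV5 hybrid, followed by a lac operator. The plasmid also carries lacI under the lacIq promoter, so the repressor is supplied in cis and transcription is held off until it is relieved by IPTG or lactose. Downstream of the operator lie the rrnG antiterminator and a short minicistron with a ribosome binding site, both of which are backbone elements intended to improve transcription through and translation of the following open reading frame. The rrnB T1 and T2 terminators, with an adjacent 5S rRNA segment, close the transcription unit. The insert itself was not annotated by the feature tool, but it presumably occupies the unannotated gap between the minicistron and the terminator region. No epitope or His tag is annotated, and the record does not say whether the backbone's C-terminal tags were retained.

The stated purpose is simply to encode this ClbS homologue. ClbS is generally known as the self-resistance protein that protects against the genotoxin colibactin, and the associated publication concerns colibactin-triggered prophage induction, so the plasmid is suited to inducible expression of the S. alvi protein in E. coli for such studies.
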