Features (pLannotate 1.2.2; 16 found; start..end, strand, type, name):
     85..162     -  promoter       lacIq promoter: lacI (mutant); In the lacIq allele, a single base change in the promoter boosts expression of the lacI gene about 10-fold.
    206..246     +  CDS            rop (fragment): Rop protein, which maintains plasmids at low copy number; rop
    348..488     +  misc_feature   bom: basis of mobility region from pBR322
    674..1262    -  rep_origin     ori: high-copy-number ColE1/pMB1/pBR322/pUC origin of replication
   1433..2293    -  CDS            AmpR: β-lactamase; bla; confers resistance to ampicillin, carbenicillin, and related antibiotics
   2294..2385    -  promoter       AmpR promoter: bla
   2404..2431    -  terminator     rrnB T2 terminator: transcription terminator T2 from the E. coli rrnB gene
   2523..2609    -  terminator     rrnB T1 terminator: Escherichia coli rrnB; transcription terminator T1 from the E. coli rrnB gene
   2611..2726    -  ncRNA          5S rRNA: Accession: RF00001 - 5S ribosomal RNA
   3324..3350    -  CDS            minicistron: synthetic cistron containing a ribosome binding site (Shine-Dalgarno sequence), for enhancing the bacterial expression of a downstream cistron (Schoner, 1997) This first cistron should terminate 3 bp upstream of the ATG for the second cistron.
   3401..3470    -  misc_feature   rrnG antiterminator: antiterminator from the E. coli rrnG leader region (Berg et al., 1989)
   3487..3503    -  protein_bind   lac operator: The lac repressor binds to the lac operator to inhibit transcription in E. coli. This inhibition can be relieved by adding lactose or isopropyl-β-D-thiogalactopyranoside (IPTG). lac repressor encoded by lacI
   3511..3540    -  promoter       trc promoter: strong E. coli promoter; hybrid between the trp and lac UV5 promoters
   3616..3717    +  CDS            yciV (fragment): RNAAM_ECOLI - Also known as trpH From Escherichia coli (strain K12).
   3713..3730    -  promoter       tet promoter (fragment): E. coli promoter for tetracycline efflux protein gene
   3772..84      -  CDS            lacI (across the origin): lac repressor; lacI; The lac repressor binds to the lac operator to inhibit transcription in E. coli. This inhibition can be relieved by adding lactose or isopropyl-β-D-thiogalactopyranoside (IPTG).
>Addgene plasmid #223355 | pTrc-clbS_Snod | addgene full sequence | sequence record 451540 | Addgene NGS Result
GCTGGCCTGGTTCACCACGCGGGAAACGGTCTGATAAGAGACACCGGCATACTCTGCGACATCGTATAAC
GTTACTGGTTTCACATTCACCACCCTGAATTGACTCTCTTCCGGGCGCTATCATGCCATACCGCGAAAGG
TTTTGCACCATTCGATGGTGTCAACGTAAATGCATGCCGCTTCGCCTTCGCGCGCGAATTGATCTGCTGC
CTCGCGCGTTTCGGTGATGACGGTGAAAACCTCTGACACATGCAGCTCCCGGAGACGGTCACAGCTTGTC
TGTAAGCGGATGCCGGGAGCAGACAAGCCCGTCAGGGCGCGTCAGCGGGTGTTGGCGGGTGTCGGGGCGC
AGCCATGACCCAGTCACGTAGCGATAGCGGAGTGTATACTGGCTTAACTATGCGGCATCAGAGCAGATTG
TACTGAGAGTGCACCATATGCGGTGTGAAATACCGCACAGATGCGTAAGGAGAAAATACCGCATCAGGCG
CTCTTCCGCTTCCTCGCTCACTGACTCGCTGCGCTCGGTCGTTCGGCTGCGGCGAGCGGTATCAGCTCAC
TCAAAGGCGGTAATACGGTTATCCACAGAATCAGGGGATAACGCAGGAAAGAACATGTGAGCAAAAGGCC
AGCAAAAGGCCAGGAACCGTAAAAAGGCCGCGTTGCTGGCGTTTTTCCATAGGCTCCGCCCCCCTGACGA
GCATCACAAAAATCGACGCTCAAGTCAGAGGTGGCGAAACCCGACAGGACTATAAAGATACCAGGCGTTT
CCCCCTGGAAGCTCCCTCGTGCGCTCTCCTGTTCCGACCCTGCCGCTTACCGGATACCTGTCCGCCTTTC
TCCCTTCGGGAAGCGTGGCGCTTTCTCATAGCTCACGCTGTAGGTATCTCAGTTCGGTGTAGGTCGTTCG
CTCCAAGCTGGGCTGTGTGCACGAACCCCCCGTTCAGCCCGACCGCTGCGCCTTATCCGGTAACTATCGT
CTTGAGTCCAACCCGGTAAGACACGACTTATCGCCACTGGCAGCAGCCACTGGTAACAGGATTAGCAGAG
CGAGGTATGTAGGCGGTGCTACAGAGTTCTTGAAGTGGTGGCCTAACTACGGCTACACTAGAAGGACAGT
ATTTGGTATCTGCGCTCTGCTGAAGCCAGTTACCTTCGGAAAAAGAGTTGGTAGCTCTTGATCCGGCAAA
CAAACCACCGCTGGTAGCGGTGGTTTTTTTGTTTGCAAGCAGCAGATTACGCGCAGAAAAAAAGGATCTC
AAGAAGATCCTTTGATCTTTTCTACGGGGTCTGACGCTCAGTGGAACGAAAACTCACGTTAAGGGATTTT
GGTCATGAGATTATCAAAAAGGATCTTCACCTAGATCCTTTTAAATTAAAAATGAAGTTTTAAATCAATC
TAAAGTATATATGAGTAAACTTGGTCTGACAGTTACCAATGCTTAATCAGTGAGGCACCTATCTCAGCGA
TCTGTCTATTTCGTTCATCCATAGTTGCCTGACTCCCCGTCGTGTAGATAACTACGATACGGGAGGGCTT
ACCATCTGGCCCCAGTGCTGCAATGATACCGCGAGACCCACGCTCACCGGCTCCAGATTTATCAGCAATA
AACCAGCCAGCCGGAAGGGCCGAGCGCAGAAGTGGTCCTGCAACTTTATCCGCCTCCATCCAGTCTATTA
ATTGTTGCCGGGAAGCTAGAGTAAGTAGTTCGCCAGTTAATAGTTTGCGCAACGTTGTTGCCATTGCTAC
AGGCATCGTGGTGTCACGCTCGTCGTTTGGTATGGCTTCATTCAGCTCCGGTTCCCAACGATCAAGGCGA
GTTACATGATCCCCCATGTTGTGCAAAAAAGCGGTTAGCTCCTTCGGTCCTCCGATCGTTGTCAGAAGTA
AGTTGGCCGCAGTGTTATCACTCATGGTTATGGCAGCACTGCATAATTCTCTTACTGTCATGCCATCCGT
AAGATGCTTTTCTGTGACTGGTGAGTACTCAACCAAGTCATTCTGAGAATAGTGTATGCGGCGACCGAGT
TGCTCTTGCCCGGCGTCAACACGGGATAATACCGCGCCACATAGCAGAACTTTAAAAGTGCTCATCATTG
GAAAACGTTCTTCGGGGCGAAAACTCTCAAGGATCTTACCGCTGTTGAGATCCAGTTCGATGTAACCCAC
TCGTGCACCCAACTGATCTTCAGCATCTTTTACTTTCACCAGCGTTTCTGGGTGAGCAAAAACAGGAAGG
CAAAATGCCGCAAAAAAGGGAATAAGGGCGACACGGAAATGTTGAATACTCATACTCTTCCTTTTTCAAT
ATTATTGAAGCATTTATCAGGGTTATTGTCTCATGAGCGGATACATATTTGAATGTATTTAGAAAAATAA
ACAAAAGAGTTTGTAGAAACGCAAAAAGGCCATCCGTCAGGATGGCCTTCTGCTTAATTTGATGCCTGGC
AGTTTATGGCGGGCGTCCTGCCCGCCACCCTCCGGGCCGTTGCTTCGCAACGTTCAAATCCGCTCCCGGC
GGATTTGTCCTACTCAGGAGAGCGTTCACCGACAAACAACAGATAAAACGAAAGGCCCAGTCTTTCGACT
GAGCCTTTCGTTTTATTTGATGCCTGGCAGTTCCCTACTCTCGCATGGGGAGACCCCACACTACCATCGG
CGCTACGGCGTTTCACTTCTGAGTTCGGCATGGGGTCAGGTGGGACCACCGCGCTACTGCCGCCAGGCAA
ATTCTGTTTTATCAGACCGCTTCTGCGTTCTGATTTAATCCGTATCAGGCTGAAAATCTTCTCTCATCCG
CCAAAACTTATTCTTTGATCTGTTTCAACAATTTATTCAATCGTCCTGTGGCATTTTTATAAGGGGAGGA
GGTATTAAACTGAATCATGCGTCCGCGTGTGTATTTTTCATGCCAGGGTGAGCCATACAGCTCTTCATTA
CTAAAGCTATCAATAAGTGAAATCAGATTCTTTTTGTTGGTCTCCAGAAGCGAGAGTAACTGTTTGAAAT
CGGTAATGTCCTGATAATCACGATAAAATTTCTGTGCCAGTAATCCCAGTTGATTCCATTTATATCCTGC
TTCCGGAAAGGCAATTTTCTGCCCTGACTGTTCCTGTTTATGCCATGACAGCACCAGTTCTCCCCAGCCA
ATTAAATAAGACACAAGCTGTGCAGCACTCATCATTGTACCTTTAGCATGGCCTTCCATCAGAGGCAGAT
AGGCTTTCTGTTCAGGTACAGCAGCCAGCTTTTTGGTCAGTAGTGTATAGTTTTTATTAATTGCTTCAAT
TAGTTCCTGTTTTGATTCTGGTATTGCCATGGTTTATTCCTCCTTATTTAATCGATACATTAATATATAC
CTCTTTAATTTTTAATAATAAAGTTAATCGATAATTCCGGTCGAGTGCCCACACAGATTGTCTGATAAAT
TGTTAAAGAGCAGTGCCGCTTCGCTTTTTCTCAGCGGCGCTGTTTCCTGTGTGAAATTGTTATCCGCTCA
CAATTCCACACATTATACGAGCCGGATGATTAATTGTCAACAGCTCATTTCAGAATATTTGCCAGAACCG
TTATGATGTCGGCGCAAAAAACATTATCCAGAACGGGAGTGCGCCTTGAGCGACACGAATTATGCAGTGA
TTTACGACCTGCACAGCCATACCACAGCTTCCGATGGCTGCCTGACGCCAGAAGCATTGGTGCACCGTGC
AGTCGATGATAAGCTGTCAAACCAGATCAATTCGCGCTAACTTACATTAATTGCGTTGCGCTCACTGCCC
GCTTTCCAGTCGGGAAACCTGTCGTGCCAGCTGCATTAATGAATCGGCCAACGCGCGGGGAGAGGCGGTT
TGCGTATTGGGCGCCAGGGTGGTTTTTCTTTTCACCAGTGAGACGGGCAACAGCTGATTGCCCTTCACCG
CCTGGCCCTGAGAGAGTTGCAGCAAGCGGTCCACGCTGGTTTGCCCCAGCAGGCGAAAATCCTGTTTGAT
GGTGGTTAACGGCGGGATATAACATGAGCTGTCTTCGGTATCGTCGTATCCCACTACCGAGATATCCGCA
CCAACGCGCAGCCCGGACTCGGTAATGGCGCGCATTGCGCCCAGCGCCATCTGATCGTTGGCAACCAGCA
TCGCAGTGGGAACGATGCCCTCATTCAGCATTTGCATGGTTTGTTGAAAACCGGACATGGCACTCCAGTC
GCCTTCCCGTTCCGCTATCGGCTGAATTTGATTGCGAGTGAGATATTTATGCCAGCCAGCCAGACGCAGA
CGCGCCGAGACAGAACTTAATGGGCCCGCTAACAGCGCGATTTGCTGGTGACCCAATGCGACCAGATGCT
CCACGCCCAGTCGCGTACCGTCTTCATGGGAGAAAATAATACTGTTGATGGGTGTCTGGTCAGAGACATC
AAGAAATAACGCCGGAACATTAGTGCAGGCAGCTTCCACAGCAATGGCATCCTGGTCATCCAGCGGATAG
TTAATGATCAGCCCACTGACGCGTTGCGCGAGAAGATTGTGCACCGCCGCTTTACAGGCTTCGACGCCGC
TTCGTTCTACCATCGACACCACCACGCTGGCACCCAGTTGATCGGCGCGAGATTTAATCGCCGCGACAAT
TTGCGACGGCGCGTGCAGGGCCAGACTGGAGGTGGCAACGCCAATCAGCAACGACTGTTTGCCCGCCAGT
TGTTGTGCCACGCGGTTGGGAATGTAATTCAGCTCCGCCATCGCCGCTTCCACTTTTTCCCGCGTTTTCG
CAGAAACGTG
